>Addgene plasmid #236805 | pNL [NlucP/MycMax-RE/Hygro] Vector | addgene full sequence | sequence record 471814 | Addgene NGS Result
GGCCTAACTGGCCGGTACCTGAGCTCAGACCACGTGGTCAGACCACGTGGTCAGACCACGTGGTCAGACC
ACGTGGTCAGACCACGTGGTCAGACCACGTGGTCCTCGAAGCTTAGACACTAGAGGGTATATAATGGAAG
CTCGACTTCCAGCTTGGCAATCCGGTACTGTTGGTAAAGCCACCATGGTCTTCACACTCGAAGATTTCGT
TGGGGACTGGCGACAGACAGCCGGCTACAACCTGGACCAAGTCCTTGAACAGGGAGGTGTGTCCAGTTTG
TTTCAGAATCTCGGGGTGTCCGTAACTCCGATCCAAAGGATTGTCCTGAGCGGTGAAAATGGGCTGAAGA
TCGACATCCATGTCATCATCCCGTATGAAGGTCTGAGCGGCGACCAAATGGGCCAGATCGAAAAAATTTT
TAAGGTGGTGTACCCTGTGGATGATCATCACTTTAAGGTGATCCTGCACTATGGCACACTGGTAATCGAC
GGGGTTACGCCGAACATGATCGACTATTTCGGACGGCCGTATGAAGGCATCGCCGTGTTCGACGGCAAAA
AGATCACTGTAACAGGGACCCTGTGGAACGGCAACAAAATTATCGACGAGCGCCTGATCAACCCCGACGG
CTCCCTGCTGTTCCGAGTAACCATCAACGGAGTGACCGGCTGGCGGCTGTGCGAACGCATTCTGGCGAAT
TCTCACGGCTTTCCGCCTGAGGTTGAAGAGCAAGCCGCCGGTACATTGCCTATGTCCTGCGCACAAGAAA
GCGGTATGGACCGGCACCCAGCCGCTTGTGCTTCAGCTCGCATCAACGTCTAAGGCCGCGACTCTAGAGT
CGGGGCGGCCGGCCGCTTCGAGCAGACATGATAAGATACATTGATGAGTTTGGACAAACCACAACTAGAA
TGCAGTGAAAAAAATGCTTTATTTGTGAAATTTGTGATGCTATTGCTTTATTTGTAACCATTATAAGCTG
CAATAAACAAGTTAACAACAACAATTGCATTCATTTTATGTTTCAGGTTCAGGGGGAGGTGTGGGAGGTT
TTTTAAAGCAAGTAAAACCTCTACAAATGTGGTAAAATCGATAAGGATCCGTTTGCGTATTGGGCGCTCT
TCCGCTGATCTGCGCAGCACCATGGCCTGAAATAACCTCTGAAAGAGGAACTTGGTTAGCTACCTTCTGA
GGCGGAAAGAACCAGCTGTGGAATGTGTGTCAGTTAGGGTGTGGAAAGTCCCCAGGCTCCCCAGCAGGCA
GAAGTATGCAAAGCATGCATCTCAATTAGTCAGCAACCAGGTGTGGAAAGTCCCCAGGCTCCCCAGCAGG
CAGAAGTATGCAAAGCATGCATCTCAATTAGTCAGCAACCATAGTCCCGCCCCTAACTCCGCCCATCCCG
CCCCTAACTCCGCCCAGTTCCGCCCATTCTCCGCCCCATGGCTGACTAATTTTTTTTATTTATGCAGAGG
CCGAGGCCGCCTCTGCCTCTGAGCTATTCCAGAAGTAGTGAGGAGGCTTTTTTGGAGGCCTAGGCTTTTG
CAAAAAGCTCGATTCTTCTGACACTAGCGCCACCATGAAGAAGCCCGAACTCACCGCTACCAGCGTTGAA
AAATTTCTCATCGAGAAGTTCGACAGTGTGAGCGACCTGATGCAGTTGTCGGAGGGCGAAGAGAGCCGAG
CCTTCAGCTTCGATGTCGGCGGACGCGGCTATGTACTGCGGGTGAATAGCTGCGCTGATGGCTTCTACAA
AGACCGCTACGTGTACCGCCACTTCGCCAGCGCTGCACTACCCATCCCCGAAGTGTTGGACATCGGCGAG
TTCAGCGAGAGCCTGACATACTGCATCAGTAGACGCGCCCAAGGCGTTACTCTCCAAGACCTCCCCGAAA
CAGAGCTGCCTGCTGTGTTACAGCCTGTCGCCGAAGCTATGGATGCTATTGCCGCCGCCGACCTCAGTCA
AACCAGCGGCTTCGGCCCATTCGGGCCCCAAGGCATCGGCCAGTACACAACCTGGCGGGATTTCATTTGC
GCCATTGCTGATCCCCATGTCTACCACTGGCAGACCGTGATGGACGACACCGTGTCCGCCAGCGTAGCTC
AAGCCCTGGACGAACTGATGCTGTGGGCCGAAGACTGTCCCGAGGTGCGCCACCTCGTCCATGCCGACTT
CGGCAGCAACAACGTCCTGACCGACAACGGCCGCATCACCGCCGTAATCGACTGGTCCGAAGCTATGTTC
GGGGACAGTCAGTACGAGGTGGCCAACATCTTCTTCTGGCGGCCCTGGCTGGCTTGCATGGAGCAGCAGA
CTCGCTACTTCGAGCGCCGGCATCCCGAGCTGGCCGGCAGCCCTCGTCTGCGAGCCTACATGCTGCGCAT
CGGCCTGGATCAGCTCTACCAGAGCCTCGTGGACGGCAACTTCGACGATGCTGCCTGGGCTCAAGGCCGC
TGCGATGCCATCGTCCGCAGCGGGGCCGGCACCGTCGGTCGCACACAAATCGCTCGCCGGAGCGCAGCCG
TATGGACCGACGGCTGCGTCGAGGTGCTGGCCGACAGCGGCAACCGCCGGCCCAGTACACGACCGCGCGC
TAAGGAGGTAGGTCGAGTTTAAACTCTAGAACCGGTCATGGCCGCAATAAAATATCTTTATTTTCATTAC
ATCTGTGTGTTGGTTTTTTGTGTGTTCGAACTAGATGCTGTCGACCGATGCCCTTGAGAGCCTTCAACCC
AGTCAGCTCCTTCCGGTGGGCGCGGGGCATGACTATCGTCGCCGCACTTATGACTGTCTTCTTTATCATG
CAACTCGTAGGACAGGTGCCGGCAGCGCTCTTCCGCTTCCTCGCTCACTGACTCGCTGCGCTCGGTCGTT
CGGCTGCGGCGAGCGGTATCAGCTCACTCAAAGGCGGTAATACGGTTATCCACAGAATCAGGGGATAACG
CAGGAAAGAACATGTGAGCAAAAGGCCAGCAAAAGGCCAGGAACCGTAAAAAGGCCGCGTTGCTGGCGTT
TTTCCATAGGCTCCGCCCCCCTGACGAGCATCACAAAAATCGACGCTCAAGTCAGAGGTGGCGAAACCCG
ACAGGACTATAAAGATACCAGGCGTTTCCCCCTGGAAGCTCCCTCGTGCGCTCTCCTGTTCCGACCCTGC
CGCTTACCGGATACCTGTCCGCCTTTCTCCCTTCGGGAAGCGTGGCGCTTTCTCATAGCTCACGCTGTAG
GTATCTCAGTTCGGTGTAGGTCGTTCGCTCCAAGCTGGGCTGTGTGCACGAACCCCCCGTTCAGCCCGAC
CGCTGCGCCTTATCCGGTAACTATCGTCTTGAGTCCAACCCGGTAAGACACGACTTATCGCCACTGGCAG
CAGCCACTGGTAACAGGATTAGCAGAGCGAGGTATGTAGGCGGTGCTACAGAGTTCTTGAAGTGGTGGCC
TAACTACGGCTACACTAGAAGAACAGTATTTGGTATCTGCGCTCTGCTGAAGCCAGTTACCTTCGGAAAA
AGAGTTGGTAGCTCTTGATCCGGCAAACAAACCACCGCTGGTAGCGGTGGTTTTTTTGTTTGCAAGCAGC
AGATTACGCGCAGAAAAAAAGGATCTCAAGAAGATCCTTTGATCTTTTCTACGGGGTCTGACGCTCAGTG
GAACGAAAACTCACGTTAAGGGATTTTGGTCATGAGATTATCAAAAAGGATCTTCACCTAGATCCTTTTA
AATTAAAAATGAAGTTTTAAATCAATCTAAAGTATATATGAGTAAACTTGGTCTGACAGCGGCCGCAAAT
GCTAAACCACTGCAGTGGTTACCAGTGCTTGATCAGTGAGGCACCGATCTCAGCGATCTGCCTATTTCGT
TCGTCCATAGTGGCCTGACTCCCCGTCGTGTAGATCACTACGATTCGTGAGGGCTTACCATCAGGCCCCA
GCGCAGCAATGATGCCGCGAGAGCCGCGTTCACCGGCCCCCGATTTGTCAGCAATGAACCAGCCAGCAGG
GAGGGCCGAGCGAAGAAGTGGTCCTGCTACTTTGTCCGCCTCCATCCAGTCTATGAGCTGCTGTCGTGAT
GCTAGAGTAAGAAGTTCGCCAGTGAGTAGTTTCCGAAGAGTTGTGGCCATTGCTACTGGCATCGTGGTAT
CACGCTCGTCGTTCGGTATGGCTTCGTTCAACTCTGGTTCCCAGCGGTCAAGCCGGGTCACATGATCACC
CATATTATGAAGAAATGCAGTCAGCTCCTTAGGGCCTCCGATCGTTGTCAGAAGTAAGTTGGCCGCGGTG
TTGTCGCTCATGGTAATGGCAGCACTACACAATTCTCTTACCGTCATGCCATCCGTAAGATGCTTTTCCG
TGACCGGCGAGTACTCAACCAAGTCGTTTTGTGAGTAGTGTATACGGCGACCAAGCTGCTCTTGCCCGGC
GTCTATACGGGACAACACCGCGCCACATAGCAGTACTTTGAAAGTGCTCATCATCGGGAATCGTTCTTCG
GGGCGGAAAGACTCAAGGATCTTGCCGCTATTGAGATCCAGTTCGATATAGCCCACTCTTGCACCCAGTT
GATCTTCAGCATCTTTTACTTTCACCAGCGTTTCGGGGTGTGCAAAAACAGGCAAGCAAAATGCCGCAAA
GAAGGGAATGAGTGCGACACGAAAATGTTGGATGCTCATACTCGTCCTTTTTCAATATTATTGAAGCATT
TATCAGGGTTACTAGTACGTCTCTCAAGGATAAGTAAGTAATATTAAGGTACGGGAGGTATTGGACAGGC
CGCAATAAAATATCTTTATTTTCATTACATCTGTGTGTTGGTTTTTTGTGTGAATCGATAGTACTAACAT
ACGCTCTCCATCAAAACAAAACGAAACAAAACAAACTAGCAAAATAGGCTGTCCCCAGTGCAAGTGCAGG
TGCCAGAACATTTCTCT
Features (pLannotate 1.2.2; 14 found; start..end, strand, type, name):
    121..152     +  promoter       minP: minimal TATA-box promoter with low basal activity
    185..697     +  CDS            Nluc: NanoLuc® luciferase human codon-optimized
    710..820     +  CDS            ODC1 (fragment): DCOR_HUMAN - Experimental evidence at protein level: Swiss-Prot protein existence level 1. Catalyzes the first and rate-limiting step of polyamine biosynthesis that converts ornithine into putrescine, which is the precursor for the polyamines, spermidine and spermine. Polyamines are essential for cell proliferation and are implicated in cellular processes, ranging from DNA replication to apoptosis. From Homo sapiens (Human).
    872..993     -  polyA_signal   SV40 poly(A) signal: SV40 polyadenylation signal
   1019..1150    -  CDS            LT_SV40 (fragment): Experimental evidence at protein level: Swiss-Prot protein existence level 1. Isoform 17kT antigen targets host RBL2 for degradation and promotes cell proliferation. Transactivates host cyclin A promoter through its J domain. From Simian virus 40 (SV40).
   1187..1544    +  promoter       SV40 promoter: SV40 enhancer and early promoter
   1575..2612    +  CDS            HygR: hygromycin B phosphotransferase confers resistance to hygromycin
   2636..2684    +  polyA_signal   poly(A) signal: synthetic polyadenylation signal
   2700..2831    +  CDS            TcR (fragment): tetracycline efflux protein; tet; confers resistance to tetracycline
   3011..3599    -  rep_origin     ori: high-copy-number ColE1/pMB1/pBR322/pUC origin of replication
   3799..4659    -  CDS            AmpR: β-lactamase confers resistance to ampicillin, carbenicillin, and related antibiotics
   4660..4701    -  promoter       AmpR promoter (fragment): bla
   4764..4812    +  polyA_signal   poly(A) signal: synthetic polyadenylation signal
   4826..4917    +  misc_feature   pause site: RNA polymerase II transcriptional pause signal from the human α2 globin gene
