[The description below was written by a language model from this plasmid's Addgene catalogue record and pLannotate feature annotations shown in this document.]
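Description:
pNL [NlucP/MycMax-RE/Hygro] Vector is a mammalian luciferase reporter plasmid of about 4.9 kb, recorded as derived from the pNL1.1.CMV[Nluc/CMV] backbone and designed to read out transcriptional activity driven by the human Myc/Max heterodimer. It is propagated in E. coli as a high-copy plasmid through a ColE1/pUC-type origin with ampicillin selection (AmpR, β-lactamase). For mammalian cells it carries a hygromycin B phosphotransferase cassette driven by the SV40 enhancer/early promoter and terminated by a synthetic poly(A) signal, which allows stable reporter lines to be selected.

The reporter unit consists of a minimal TATA-box promoter (minP) with low basal activity placed upstream of human codon-optimized NanoLuc luciferase. NanoLuc is followed in the same orientation by a fragment annotated as human ornithine decarboxylase. This fragment is consistent with the PEST-type degradation sequence implied by the "NlucP" name, which shortens reporter half-life so that the signal tracks changes in transcription more closely. An SV40 polyadenylation signal lies downstream of the coding region.

The Myc/Max response element is the catalogued insert, but it is not annotated in the feature table. It presumably lies in the short unannotated stretch just upstream of minP, although the record does not give its position or copy number. No MYC or MAX coding sequence is annotated, so the "insert" is a binding-site element rather than an expressed gene. A synthetic poly(A) signal and an RNA polymerase II pause site from the human α2-globin gene sit upstream of the reporter region and serve to limit read-through transcription from the backbone. The short SV40 large T and TcR fragments appear to be residual backbone sequence. The construct is used in luciferase assays to monitor Myc/Max pathway activity.
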