Addgene plasmid #236805: pNL [NlucP/MycMax-RE/Hygro] Vector
Purpose: Express MycMax response element in luciferase reporter assay
Depositing lab: Promega Corporation.
Backbone
  Vector backbone: pNL1.1.CMV[Nluc/CMV] Vector
  Vector type: Luciferase
  Selectable markers: Hygromycin
Growth in bacteria
  Bacterial resistance: Ampicillin, 100 μg/mL
  Growth temperature: 37°C
  Growth strain: DH5alpha
  Copy number: High Copy
Gene/Insert
  Gene/Insert name: MycMax
  Species: H. sapiens (human)
  Mutation: None
  Entrez Gene: MYC (a.k.a. MRTL, MYCC, bHLHe39, c-Myc)
  Promoter: minP
  Tag / fusion protein: NanoLuc (R) (N terminal on backbone)
  Cloning method: Other
Terms and licenses: Academic/Nonprofit Terms; Industry Terms
How to cite: pNL [NlucP/MycMax-RE/Hygro] Vector was a gift from Promega Corporation (Addgene plasmid # 236805 ; http://n2t.net/addgene:236805 ; RRID:Addgene_236805)
